Addgene plasmid #145991: pAc5.1B-lambdaN-HA-DmTral-LSm-R21ER42EF44A-V5His6_B
Purpose: Insect Expression of DmTral-LSm-R21ER42EF44A
Depositing lab: Elisa Izaurralde. Depositing organization: Max Planck Institute for Developmental Biology. Publication: Similar modes of interaction enable Trailer Hitch and EDC3 to associate with DCP1 and Me31B in distinct protein complexes. Tritschler F, Eulalio A, Helms S, Schmidt S, Coles M, Weichenrieder O, Izaurralde E, Truffault V. Mol Cell Biol. 2008 Nov . 28(21):6695-708. 10.1128/MCB.00759-08 PubMed 18765641.
Backbone
  Vector backbone: Unknown
  Vector type: Insect Expression
Growth in bacteria
  Bacterial resistance: Ampicillin, 100 μg/mL
  Growth temperature: 37°C
  Growth strain: DH5alpha
  Copy number: Low Copy
Gene/Insert
  Gene/Insert name: DmTral-LSm-R21ER42EF44A (alt names: Trailer Hitch; Dm LSm15)
  Species: D. melanogaster (fly)
  Mutation: one silent mutation A198C compared to the sequence given by: NCBI:NM_140328.4 or UniProt Q9VTZ0.
  Entrez Gene: tral (a.k.a. Dmel_CG10686, BEST:GH08269, CG10686, DmLSm15, Dmel\CG10686, LSm15, Lsm15, Scd6p, TRAL, Tral, anon-EST:Posey139, anon-WO0172774.89, anon-WO02059370.24, p67, p70)
  Cloning method: Unknown
Terms and licenses: Academic/Nonprofit Terms; Industry Terms: Not Available to Industry
Depositor comments: Plasmids from this collection were made available to the research community and donated after the lab closed. Please note that the sequence provided by the depositing laboratory may be theoretical/predicted or based on Sanger sequencing results. There may be discrepancies between sequencing results obtained by Addgene and the depositor sequence. If an Addgene verified sequence is not available, please contact before placing your order to request that our lab fully sequence the plasmid.
How to cite: pAc5.1B-lambdaN-HA-DmTral-LSm-R21ER42EF44A-V5His6_B was a gift from Elisa Izaurralde (Addgene plasmid # 145991 ; http://n2t.net/addgene:145991 ; RRID:Addgene_145991)
