[The description below was written by a language model from this plasmid's Addgene catalogue record and pLannotate feature annotations shown in this document.]
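Description:
pAc5.1B-lambdaN-HA-DmTral-LSm-R21ER42EF44A-V5His6_B is a 5,762 nt insect-cell expression plasmid. The catalogue lists the backbone as unknown, but the name and the annotated parts point to a pAc5.1B-type vector. It is maintained in E. coli through a ColE1/pUC-family origin and selected with ampicillin via the bla gene and its own promoter. The repository lists it as low copy even though the origin is annotated as a high-copy type. A short tetracycline-resistance fragment and a piece of SV40 large T antigen sequence are also annotated; these look like non-functional backbone remnants.

Expression is driven by the Drosophila melanogaster actin 5C promoter, a strong constitutive promoter in fly cell lines, and is terminated by an SV40 polyadenylation signal. The open reading frame starts with a short fragment of the bacteriophage lambda N protein, followed by an HA epitope (annotated as a partial match to a 3xHA element). Next comes the LSm domain of Drosophila Trailer Hitch (Tral, also called LSm15). The annotation tool matched this roughly 300 nt segment to its human homologue LSM14B, but the record gives the species as fly. A V5 tag follows the insert, and the name indicates a His6 tag as well, although that is not annotated separately. The LSm domain carries the substitutions R21E, R42E and F44A, plus one silent A198C change relative to the reference sequence.

The lambda N peptide is commonly used to tether a fusion protein to reporter mRNAs bearing boxB hairpins, and the epitope tags allow detection and pull-down. The record states the purpose only as insect expression of this mutant. The associated publication concerns how Tral and EDC3 associate with DCP1 and Me31B, so the triple mutant was probably made to probe such interactions, though the record does not say so.
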