Features (pLannotate 1.2.2; 11 found; start..end, strand, type, name):
     56..2568    +  promoter       Ac5 promoter: Drosophila melanogaster actin 5C promoter
   2588..2653    +  CDS            N (fragment): REGN_LAMBD - Experimental evidence at protein level: Swiss-Prot protein existence level 1. Plays a role as a transcriptional antitermination factor that allows the virus to initiate its lytic phase. Activates expression of the delayed viral early genes by modifying host RNA polymerase (RNAP) into a form that is resistant to termination signals. This antitermination function requires the host NusA protein which serves to stabilize the interaction between antitermination protein N and host RNA polymerase. From Escherichia phage lambda (Bacteriophage lambda).
   2678..2704    +  CDS            3xHA (fragment): three tandem HA epitope tags
   2723..3025    +  CDS            LSM14B (fragment): LS14B_HUMAN - Also known as C20orf40 From Homo sapiens (Human).
   3047..3088    +  CDS            V5 tag: epitope tag from simian virus 5
   3188..3322    -  polyA_signal   SV40 poly(A) signal: SV40 polyadenylation signal
   3345..3429    -  CDS            large T antigen (fragment): large T antigen from SV40 (simian virus 40)
   3430..3900    +  CDS            TcR (fragment): tetracycline efflux protein; tet; confers resistance to tetracycline
   3944..4532    -  rep_origin     ori: high-copy-number ColE1/pMB1/pBR322/pUC origin of replication
   4703..5563    -  CDS            AmpR: β-lactamase; bla; confers resistance to ampicillin, carbenicillin, and related antibiotics
   5564..5668    -  promoter       AmpR promoter: bla
>Addgene plasmid #145991 | pAc5.1B-lambdaN-HA-DmTral-LSm-R21ER42EF44A-V5His6_B | depositor full sequence | sequence record 288436 | Full Sequence
CTTCAAGGAATTAATTCTATATTCTAAAAACACAAATGATACTTCTAAAAAAAATCATGAATGGCATCAA
CTCTGAATCAAATCTTTGCAGATGCACCTACTTCTCATTTCCACTGTCACATCATTTTTCCAGATCTCGC
TGCCTGTTATGTGGCCCACAAACCAAGACACGTTTTATGGCCATTAAAGCTGGCTGATCGTCGCCAAACA
CCAAATACATATCAATATGTACATTCGAGAAAGAAGCGATCAAAGAAGCGTCTTCGGGCGAGTAGGAGAA
TGCGGAGGAGAAGGAGAACGAGCTGATCTAGTATCTCTCCACAATCCAATGCCAACTGACCAACTGGCCA
TATTCGGAGCAATTTGAAGCCAATTTCCATCGCCTGGCGATCGCTCCATTCTTGGCTATATGTTTTTCAC
CGTTCCCGGGGCCATTTTCAAAGACTCGTCGGTAAGATAAGATTGTGTCACTCGCTGTCTCTCTTCATTT
GTCGAAGAATGCTGAGGAATTTCGCGATGACGTCGGCGAGTATTTTGAAGAATGAGAATAATTTGTATTT
ATACGAAAATCAGTTAGTGGAATTTTCTACAAAAACATGTTATCTATAGATAATTTTGTTGCAAAATATG
TTGACTATGACAAAGATTGTATGTATATACCTTTAATGTATTCTCATTTTCTTATGTATTTATAATGGCA
ATGATGATACTGATGATATTTTAAGATGATGCCAGACCACAGGCTGATTTCTGCGTCTTTTGCCGAACGC
AGTGCATGTGCGGTTGTTGTTTTTTGGAATAGTTTCAATTTTCGGACTGTCCGCTTTGATTTCAGTTTCT
TGGCTTATTCAAAAAGCAAAGTAAAGCCAAAAAAGCGAGATGGCAATACCAAATGCGGCAAAACGGTAGT
GGAAGGAAAGGGGTGCGGGGCAGCGGAAGGAAGGGTGGGGCGGGGCGTGGCGGGGTCTGTGGCTGGGCGC
GACGTCACCGACGTTGGAGCCACTCCTTTGACCATGTGTGCGTGTGTGTATTATTCGTGTCTCGCCACTC
GCCGGTTGTTTTTTTCTTTTTATCTCGCTCTCTCTAGCGCCATCTCGTACGCATGCTCAACGCACCGCAT
GTTGCCGTGTCCTTTATGCGTCATTTTGGCTCGAAATAGGCAATTATTTAAACAAAGATTAGTCAACGAA
AACGCTAAAATAAATAAGTCTACAATATGGTTACTTATTGCCATGTGTGTGCAGCCAACGATAGCAACAA
AAGCAACAACACAGTGGCTTTCCCTCTTTCACTTTTTGTTTGCAAGCGCGTGCGAGCAAGACGGCACGAC
CGGCAAACGCAATTACGCTGACAAAGAGCAGACGAAGTTTTGGCCGAAAAACATCAAGGCGCCTGATACG
AATGCATTTGCAATAACAATTGCGATATTTAATATTGTTTATGAAGCTGTTTGACTTCAAAACACACAAA
AAAAAAAATAAAACAAATTATTTGAAAGAGAATTAGGAATCGGACAGCTTATCGTTACGGGCTAACAGCA
CACCGAGACGAAATAGCTTACCTGACGTCACAGCCTCTGGAAGAACTGCCGCCAAGCAGAGAGAGAGAGA
AAAAGAGGGAGAGCAGCTTAGACCGCATGTGCTTGTGTGTGAGGCGTCTCTCTCTTCGTCTCCTGTTTGC
GCAAACGCATAGACTGCACTGAGAAAATCGATTACCTATTTTTTATGAATGAATATTTGCACTATTACTA
TTCAAAACTATTAAGATAGCAATCACATTCAATAGCCAAATACTATACCACCTGAGCGATGCAACGAAAT
GATCAATTTGAGCAAAAATGCTGCATATTTAGGACGGCATCATTATAGAAATGCTTCTTGCTGTGTACTT
TTCTCTCGTCTGGCAGCTGTTTCGCCGTTATTGTTAAAACCGGCTTAAGTTAGGTGTGTTTTCTACGACT
AGTGATGCCCCTACTAGAAGATGTGTGTTGCACAAATGTCCCTGAATAACCAATTTGAAGTGCAGATAGC
AGTAAACGTAAGCTAATATGAATATTATTTAACTGTAATGTTTTAATATCGCTGGACATTACTAATAAAC
CCACTATAAACACATGTACATATGTATGTTTTGGCATACAATGAGTAGTTGGGGAAAAAATGTGTAAAAG
CACCGTGACCATCACAGCATAAAGATAACCAGCTGAAGTATCGAATATGAGTAACCCCCAAATTGAATCA
CATGCCGCAACTGATAGGACCCATGGAAGTACACTCTTCATGGCGATATACAAGACACACACAAGCACGA
ACACCCAGTTGCGGAGGAAATTCTCCGTAAATGAAAACCCAATCGGCGAACAATTCATACCCATATATGG
TAAAAGTTTTGAACGCGACTTGAGAGCGGAGAGCATTGCGGCTGATAAGGTTTTAGCGCTAAGCGGGCTT
TATAAAACGGGCTGCGGGACCAGTTTTCATATCACTACCGTTTGAGTTCTTGTGCTGTGTGGATACTCCT
CCCGACACAAAGCCGCTCCATCAGCCAGCAGTCGTCTAATCCAGAGACCCCGGATCGGGGTACCAACATG
GACGCACAAACACGACGACGTGAGCGTCGCGCTGAGAAACAAGCTCAATGGAAAGCTGCAAACGGTGGAT
CTCCTCCACATATGGCTTACCCATACGATGTTCCAGATTACGCTCCTCCAAGCTTGAATTCTATGAGCGG
GGGATTACCGGAGTTGGGCTCCAAAATCAGCCTCATTTCCAAGGCGGACATTGAGTACGAGGGCCGCCTG
TACACGGTGGATCCGCAGGAGTGCACCATTGCGCTCTCGAGTGTGGAGTCCGCGGGTACAGAAGATCGGG
ACACCCAGTTCCAGATAGCGCCGCAATCGCAGATCTACGACTACATCCTCTTCCGTGGCTCGGACATCAA
GGACATTCGCGTTGTCAACAACCACACGCTGCCGCACCACAATGACCCGGCGATCATGCAGGCGCAGCTC
GGCGGCCGCTCGAGTCTAGAGGGCCCGCGGTTCGAAGGTAAGCCTATCCCTAACCCTCTCCTCGGTCTCG
ATTCTACGCGTACCGGTCATCATCACCATCACCATTGAGTTTAAACCCGCTGATCAGCCTCGACTGTGCC
TTCTAAGGCCTGAGCTCGCTGATCAGCCTCGATCGAGGATCCAGACATGATAAGATACATTGATGAGTTT
GGACAAACCACAACTAGAATGCAGTGAAAAAAATGCTTTATTTGTGAAATTTGTGATGCTATTGCTTTAT
TTGTAACCATTATAAGCTGCAATAAACAAGTTAACAACAACAATTGCATTCATTTTATGTTTCAGGTTCA
GGGGGAGGTGTGGGAGGTTTTTTAAAGCAAGTAAAACCTCTACAAATGTGGTATGGCTGATTATGATCAG
TCGACCGATGCCCTTGAGAGCCTTCAACCCAGTCAGCTCCTTCCGGTGGGCGCGGGGCATGACTATCGTC
GCCGCACTTATGACTGTCTTCTTTATCATGCAACTCGTAGGACAGGTGCCGGCAGCGCTCTGGGTCATTT
TCGGCGAGGACCGCTTTCGCTGGAGCGCGACGATGATCGGCCTGTCGCTTGCGGTATTCGGAATCTTGCA
CGCCCTCGCTCAAGCCTTCGTCACTGGTCCCGCCACCAAACGTTTCGGCGAGAAGCAGGCCATTATCGCC
GGCATGGCGGCCGACGCGCTGGGCTACGTCTTGCTGGCGTTCGCGACGCGAGGCTGGATGGCCTTCCCCA
TTATGATTCTTCTCGCTTCCGGCGGCATCGGGATGCCCGCGTTGCAGGCCATGCTGTCCAGGCAGGTAGA
TGACGACCATCAGGGACAGCTTCAAGGATCGCTCGCGGCTCTTACCAGCCAGCAAAAGGCCAGGAACCGT
AAAAAGGCCGCGTTGCTGGCGTTTTTCCATAGGCTCCGCCCCCCTGACGAGCATCACAAAAATCGACGCT
CAAGTCAGAGGTGGCGAAACCCGACAGGACTATAAAGATACCAGGCGTTTCCCCCTGGAAGCTCCCTCGT
GCGCTCTCCTGTTCCGACCCTGCCGCTTACCGGATACCTGTCCGCCTTTCTCCCTTCGGGAAGCGTGGCG
CTTTCTCAATGCTCACGCTGTAGGTATCTCAGTTCGGTGTAGGTCGTTCGCTCCAAGCTGGGCTGTGTGC
ACGAACCCCCCGTTCAGCCCGACCGCTGCGCCTTATCCGGTAACTATCGTCTTGAGTCCAACCCGGTAAG
ACACGACTTATCGCCACTGGCAGCAGCCACTGGTAACAGGATTAGCAGAGCGAGGTATGTAGGCGGTGCT
ACAGAGTTCTTGAAGTGGTGGCCTAACTACGGCTACACTAGAAGGACAGTATTTGGTATCTGCGCTCTGC
TGAAGCCAGTTACCTTCGGAAAAAGAGTTGGTAGCTCTTGATCCGGCAAACAAACCACCGCTGGTAGCGG
TGGTTTTTTTGTTTGCAAGCAGCAGATTACGCGCAGAAAAAAAGGATCTCAAGAAGATCCTTTGATCTTT
TCTACGGGGTCTGACGCTCAGTGGAACGAAAACTCACGTTAAGGGATTTTGGTCATGAGATTATCAAAAA
GGATCTTCACCTAGATCCTTTTAAATTAAAAATGAAGTTTTAAATCAATCTAAAGTATATATGAGTAAAC
TTGGTCTGACAGTTACCAATGCTTAATCAGTGAGGCACCTATCTCAGCGATCTGTCTATTTCGTTCATCC
ATAGTTGCCTGACTCCCCGTCGTGTAGATAACTACGATACGGGAGGGCTTACCATCTGGCCCCAGTGCTG
CAATGATACCGCGAGACCCACGCTCACCGGCTCCAGATTTATCAGCAATAAACCAGCCAGCCGGAAGGGC
CGAGCGCAGAAGTGGTCCTGCAACTTTATCCGCCTCCATCCAGTCTATTAATTGTTGCCGGGAAGCTAGA
GTAAGTAGTTCGCCAGTTAATAGTTTGCGCAACGTTGTTGCCATTGCTGCAGGCATCGTGGTGTCACGCT
CGTCGTTTGGTATGGCTTCATTCAGCTCCGGTTCCCAACGATCAAGGCGAGTTACATGATCCCCCATGTT
GTGCAAAAAAGCGGTTAGCTCCTTCGGTCCTCCGATCGTTGTCAGAAGTAAGTTGGCCGCAGTGTTATCA
CTCATGGTTATGGCAGCACTGCATAATTCTCTTACTGTCATGCCATCCGTAAGATGCTTTTCTGTGACTG
GTGAGTACTCAACCAAGTCATTCTGAGAATAGTGTATGCGGCGACCGAGTTGCTCTTGCCCGGCGTCAAC
ACGGGATAATACCGCGCCACATAGCAGAACTTTAAAAGTGCTCATCATTGGAAAACGTTCTTCGGGGCGA
AAACTCTCAAGGATCTTACCGCTGTTGAGATCCAGTTCGATGTAACCCACTCGTGCACCCAACTGATCTT
CAGCATCTTTTACTTTCACCAGCGTTTCTGGGTGAGCAAAAACAGGAAGGCAAAATGCCGCAAAAAAGGG
AATAAGGGCGACACGGAAATGTTGAATACTCATACTCTTCCTTTTTCAATATTATTGAAGCATTTATCAG
GGTTATTGTCTCATGAGCGGATACATATTTGAATGTATTTAGAAAAATAAACAAATAGGGGTTCCGCGCA
CATTTCCCCGAAAAGTGCCACCTGACGTCTAAGAAACCATTATTATCATGACATTAACCTATAAAAATAG
GCGTATCACGAGGCCCTTTCGT
